>Addgene plasmid #184933 | pSF11-wElectra2 | addgene full sequence | sequence record 371228 | Addgene NGS Result
ATGACCATGATTACGCCAAGCTTGCATGCGCGGCCGCACTGACTGGGCCGGCCGGATCCATAGGTATGCC
TGTCATTCTCTATTTTTAAACGTTCCTGCAGCAGTAGCACAACAGAGCCAGCAGTTTTCCTCTTCTTCTC
CATCTTCTTCTGCTTCTTCCTCTCTTCCCAAAAAAAAAAAAAAAAAAAAAGTGAGGGGGCTCCCTGCCCC
CCCCCCCCTCCCCCCCCCCTCTTCTCCTTGAAGCTCATCCAGACGTCGCTGTCCTCCTCCTCCTCGTCCC
CGGGGCGCTGTGTGTGTGTGTGTGTGCTCCGTGAGCATGTAGCAGCTTCAGCCCATTTAAAGGCGCACAC
TCTCTGCATCTCTGCGTGTCTCGACACTCGTTTTTTCTCTTCTTTTCTGCTGCACACACACACACACACA
CACACACGCTCATGCCAGAGCACTTCTTGCTCCGGGGGGCTCCGCGCGGAGCCCGAGAGGACCTCCTCCT
CCTTTTTCTTCTTCGCTTTTTAGTTCTTCTTGCCTCGGTCTCGCCCCTTGTTTTGCTCTCCATGTAGTAT
ATACATCTGGGTGTGTGTGTGTGTGTGCACCTTTGGAGCATTTTTTGAACCTTTCCAGAACTTTGGAGCA
ACATTTTCAGCTTGTTCAGTGCACTTTTTAGGCTGAAAATCCTATTTTTAGGTTTTCGAAAGTTTTTTTG
GAGCATTTTTCGTGCAATTTAGGTGCAAAATTAAAAAAAAGGGTTTTGTAGTGAATTAAAATTTTTTTGA
AACTTTCGCCTTTTTAAAAAAATGTTTCTAATATCTTTAAAAATTGGAATATTTTGGAAAACAATTTGTT
TTCAATTGGCAATTTATTAATTCTGAGCTTCTGAGCGTAAATTTTTTTTTATTTTGGAGCAATTCTGAGA
TGTCTTAGTGCATTTTTCGGGCATACATAAAAAAAAATTTATCTTAATAATAAAAACCTTAAATTTAGGC
TTCACCGTCTGGAAATTCAATTTTTTCAGCTGAAAAACTTTCAAAAAAAAAAAAATTAAATTTTCACATT
TATTTTCTCTGGAATTTTGGAGCAATTTCAAAGCTGTCTTAGTGCATTTTTAGTACACAAATATTTTTTC
ATTTTTCTTAAATTTTAATAATCTAAGCTTAAATAAAGGCTTCACCGTCTGAAAATGCAACTTTTTTCAG
ATGAAATATTAAAAAAAAAACCTCTTTTATTAATTTTGTGCTCCAAACTTTCCCACGGTACGCAAATCAT
GTAATATGTACTTTTAAACATTATTTTTCCAATCAAAAATATCCAACAGCTTTTCCTTACAATTTGAAAA
TTTTTATTAAAATTTCAAAAAAATTTTTTTTTTTTTTAATTTCGAATTTTTTTAAACTTGTTGTAACTTT
TTTCCCTGTCGGCGCCAATTAACAAAATACGTAGAATTTTGCGCTTATTGTTTTGTTAGTTAACAAATTT
TTGACAACTTTCTTATCAGCTGAGATTTAGGTGTTTCAGTTCGCAATCTGCGTCTCTCCTTGCTCTCCTC
TATTTTAAAACCCCCATAACTTTGTTCTTGTGAGAGTTATCAAAAAATTGTCAACTAACAAAATATAGAG
CACAAAAATATGCACATTTTGTATGTTGACAATTTTTTGATACCTTTTTTAGTTTTCGAGATATCTTAGT
TTTAGTTTAGCTGTACCTTTTTCTGGCAAAAAACTTCCAAATTTCGGCAATTTTTCGGCAAATTTCCCGG
CAAATTTCGCCAAGTACATCGGGCTCTCAGACAAGTGGTCTGTGAGTGGAAGTCGATAAAAGTAGTTTAC
GTGCTCTCCGTCCCCCCGCTTCTTCTCCGTCTCTGCTTCTATTTCTCCATTGACTAGTCCCACTACTTTT
TACGGGGCGGAGGGCTCTCTTGCACTCCAGCTTCTTCTCTTTTTGTGCTCTTTTTTGCCCGTATGTGGGT
GCTCATTTATTTTTCTTTGGTTTTAAAATAAATTCGGTTTATTAGGCTACTCGTAAAAATGAAGAAAAAA
CTTCAAATTCAAACGACATTAAAAAAAAATTTAATAAAAATTTTTTGAATTGCTCAAAAGCCCCACCTAT
ATATATATATAGCTCCGCCTACTTCTCGCACAGACCCCGCCCACTTTTTGACTCCGCCCCCTTATTGGCA
AAAGTTCTTGAAAAAAATAAAAATAAAAATTCAAATTGAAACAATTTTTTTTTAATGAAGTAGTTTTTTT
CTAAATTGATGAAAATTTCTAAACAGTTTACAAGCACCGCCCACTTTTTGACTCCGCCCCTTTGTTGGAA
AAATTCTTGTAAAAAAAAATAAAAAATAAAAGCTTCTCTTTCAAACGATTTTTAGTTGGTCTTTGTATGA
AAAGTTTTTTTCCTAAAATAGAAATGTCTGAATAATTTGCAAGCTCCGCCCTTTTCTTACCCAGACTCCG
CCCCTTTATTGACTAATTTTTTTTTGTCCATTTACCTGAAGTTCAAAAAAAAAATTTACAGTTTCATAGA
GTAATAATTTTTCAAAAATCTCTTTTTCCAATGTTTAATGTGTCATTATAAACCCGCCCAGTTTTAAGCT
CCGCCCATTTAGGCCCCGCCCATTTATGACCCAAATATTTTTTTCTCTATTCACCCGTGGATTTCCCTCC
AACAAGTTACCCCAAAAATAAAAATAAAAATTCCTGCAGGCGCCCACCGGGATCCGGCGCGCCTCTAGAG
GATCCCCGGGATTGGCCAAAGGACCCAAAGGTATGTTTCGAATGATACTAACATAACATAGAACATTTTC
AGGAGGACCCTTGGCTAGCGTCGACGGTACCAAAAATGGTTTCCAAGGGAGAGGAACTTATCGAAGAGAA
CATGCGCATGAAGGTTGTTATGGAGGGATCTGTTAACGGACATCAGTTCAAGTGCACTGGAGAGGGAGAG
GGACGCCCATACGAGGGAGTTCAAACTATGCGCATCAAGGTTATCGAAGGAGGACCACTTCCATTCGCTT
TCGACATCCTCGCTACCTCTTTCCTTTTCGGATCTAAGACTTTCATTAAGTACCCAGCTGATATCCCAGA
CTTCTTCGAGCAATCTTTCCCAGAAGGATTCACCTGGGAGCGCGTCACCCGCTACGAGGACGGAGGAGTT
GTTACCGTTACCCAAGATACCTCCCTCGAGGACGGAGGACTTGTTTACAACGTTAAGGTAAGTTTAAACA
TATATATACTAACTAACCCTGATTATTTAAATTTTCAGGTTCGTGGAGTTAACTTCCATTCTAAGGGACC
AGTTATGCAAAAGAAGACTGAAGGATGGGAACCATTCACTGAAATGATGTACCCAGCTGACGGAGGACTT
CGCGGATACACCGACATCGCTCTTAAGGTCGACGGAGGAGGACACCTTCACGCTAACATCGTTACCACCT
ACCGCTCTAAGAAGACTGTTGGAAATATTAAGATGCCAGGAGTTCACGCTGTCGACTACCGTCTTGAGCG
TATCGAGGAGTCTGATAACGAGACCTACGTTGTCCTTCGTGAGGTCGCTGTCGCTAAGTACTCTAACCTC
GGAGGAGGAATGGATGAGCTTTTCAAGTAAGAGCTCCGCATCGGCCGCTGTCATCAGATCGCCATCTCGC
GCCCGTGCCTCTGACTTCTAAGTCCAATTACTCTTCAACATCCCTACATGCTCTTTCTCCCTGTGCTCCC
ACCCCCTATTTTTGTTATTATCAAAAAACTTCTCTTAATTTCTTTGTTTTTTAGCTTCTTTTAAGTCACC
TCTAACAATGAAATTGTGTAGATTCAAAAATAGAATTAATTCGTAATAAAAAGTCGAAAAAAATTGTGCT
CCCTCCCCCCATTAATAATAATTCTATCCCAAAATCTACACAATGTTCTGTGTACACTTCTTATGTTTTT
TACTTCTGATAAATTTTTTTGAAACATCATAGAAAAAACCGCACACAAAATACCTTATCATATGTTACGT
TTCAGTTTATGACCGCAATTTTTATTTCTTCGCACGTCTGGGCCTCTCATGACGTCAAATCATGCTCATC
GTGAAAAAGTTTTGGAGTATTTTTGGAATTTTTCAATCAAGTGAAAGTTTATGAAATTAATTTTCCTGCT
TTTGCTTTTTGGGGTTTCCCCTATTGTTTGTCAAGATTTCGAGGACGGCGTTTTTCTTGCTAAAATCACA
AGTATTGATGAGCACGATGCAAGAAAGATCGGAAGAAGGTTTGGGTTTGAGGCTCAGTGGAAGGTGAGTA
GAAGTTGATAATTTGAAAGTGGAGTAGTGTCTATGGGGTTTTTGCCTTAAATGACAGAATACATTCCCAA
TATACCAAACATAACTGTTTCTACTAGTCGGCCGTACGGGCCCTTTCGTCTCGCGCGTTTCGGTGATGAC
GGTGAAAACCTCTGACACATGCAGCTCCCGGAGACGGTCACAGCTTGTCTGTAAGCGGATGCCGGGAGCA
GACAAGCCCGTCAGGGCGCGTCAGCGGGTGTTGGCGGGTGTCGGGGCTGGCTTAACTATGCGGCATCAGA
GCAGATTGTACTGAGAGTGCACCATATGCGGTGTGAAATACCGCACAGATGCGTAAGGAGAAAATACCGC
ATCAGGCGGCCTTAATTAAGGGCCTCGTGATACGCCTATTTTTATAGGTTAATGTCATGATAATAATGGT
TTCTTAGACGTCAGGTGGCACTTTTCGGGGAAATGTGCGCGGAACCCCTATTTGTTTATTTTTCTAAATA
CATTCAAATATGTATCCGCTCATGAGACAATAACCCTGATAAATGCTTCAATAATATTGAAAAAGGAAGA
GTATGAGTATTCAACATTTCCGTGTCGCCCTTATTCCCTTTTTTGCGGCATTTTGCCTTCCTGTTTTTGC
TCACCCAGAAACGCTGGTGAAAGTAAAAGATGCTGAAGATCAGTTGGGTGCACGAGTGGGTTACATCGAA
CTGGATCTCAACAGCGGTAAGATCCTTGAGAGTTTTCGCCCCGAAGAACGTTTTCCAATGATGAGCACTT
TTAAAGTTCTGCTATGTGGCGCGGTATTATCCCGTATTGACGCCGGGCAAGAGCAACTCGGTCGCCGCAT
ACACTATTCTCAGAATGACTTGGTTGAGTACTCACCAGTCACAGAAAAGCATCTTACGGATGGCATGACA
GTAAGAGAATTATGCAGTGCTGCCATAACCATGAGTGATAACACTGCGGCCAACTTACTTCTGACAACGA
TCGGAGGACCGAAGGAGCTAACCGCTTTTTTGCACAACATGGGGGATCATGTAACTCGCCTTGATCGTTG
GGAACCGGAGCTGAATGAAGCCATACCAAACGACGAGCGTGACACCACGATGCCTGTAGCAATGGCAACA
ACGTTGCGCAAACTATTAACTGGCGAACTACTTACTCTAGCTTCCCGGCAACAATTAATAGACTGGATGG
AGGCGGATAAAGTTGCAGGACCACTTCTGCGCTCGGCCCTTCCGGCTGGCTGGTTTATTGCTGATAAATC
TGGAGCCGGTGAGCGTGGGTCTCGCGGTATCATTGCAGCACTGGGGCCAGATGGTAAGCCCTCCCGTATC
GTAGTTATCTACACGACGGGGAGTCAGGCAACTATGGATGAACGAAATAGACAGATCGCTGAGATAGGTG
CCTCACTGATTAAGCATTGGTAACTGTCAGACCAAGTTTACTCATATATACTTTAGATTGATTTAAAACT
TCATTTTTAATTTAAAAGGATCTAGGTGAAGATCCTTTTTGATAATCTCATGACCAAAATCCCTTAACGT
GAGTTTTCGTTCCACTGAGCGTCAGACCCCGTAGAAAAGATCAAAGGATCTTCTTGAGATCCTTTTTTTC
TGCGCGTAATCTGCTGCTTGCAAACAAAAAAACCACCGCTACCAGCGGTGGTTTGTTTGCCGGATCAAGA
GCTACCAACTCTTTTTCCGAAGGTAACTGGCTTCAGCAGAGCGCAGATACCAAATACTGTTCTTCTAGTG
TAGCCGTAGTTAGGCCACCACTTCAAGAACTCTGTAGCACCGCCTACATACCTCGCTCTGCTAATCCTGT
TACCAGTGGCTGCTGCCAGTGGCGATAAGTCGTGTCTTACCGGGTTGGACTCAAGACGATAGTTACCGGA
TAAGGCGCAGCGGTCGGGCTGAACGGGGGGTTCGTGCACACAGCCCAGCTTGGAGCGAACGACCTACACC
GAACTGAGATACCTACAGCGTGAGCTATGAGAAAGCGCCACGCTTCCCGAAGGGAGAAAGGCGGACAGGT
ATCCGGTAAGCGGCAGGGTCGGAACAGGAGAGCGCACGAGGGAGCTTCCAGGGGGAAACGCCTGGTATCT
TTATAGTCCTGTCGGGTTTCGCCACCTCTGACTTGAGCGTCGATTTTTGTGATGCTCGTCAGGGGGGCGG
AGCCTATGGAAAAACGCCAGCAACGCGGCCTTTTTACGGTTCCTGGCCTTTTGCTGGCCTTTTGCTCACA
TGTTCTTTCCTGCGTTATCCCCTGATTCTGTGGATAACCGTATTACCGCCTTTGAGTGAGCTGATACCGC
TCGCCGCAGCCGAACGACCGAGCGCAGCGAGTCAGTGAGCGAGGAAGCGGAAGAGCGCCCAATACGCAAA
CCGCCTCTCCCCGCGCGTTGGCCGATTCATTAATGCAGCTGGCACGACAGGTTTCCCGACTGGAAAGCGG
GCAGTGAGCGCAACGCAATTAATGTGAGTTAGCTCACTCATTAGGCACCCCAGGCTTTACACTTTATGCT
TCCGGCTCGTATGTTGTGTGGAATTGTGAGCGGATAACAATTTCACACAGGAAACAGCT
Features (pLannotate 1.2.2; 14 found; start..end, strand, type, name):
    337..353     +  promoter       CeU6 promoter (fragment): promoter for the C. elegans R07E5.16 U6 snRNA gene (Dickinson et al., 2013)
   2325..2341    +  misc_feature   CEN4 (fragment): S. cerevisiae CEN4 centromere
   2723..2740    -  misc_feature   MCS (fragment): pUC18/19 multiple cloning site
   2836..3597    +  CDS            mRuby3: mRuby3 is a basic (constitutively fluorescent) red fluorescent protein published in 2016, derived from Entacmaea quadricolor. It has low acid sensitivity.
   4111..4263    +  CDS            aex-5 (fragment): AEX5_CAEEL - Also known as kpc-3 From Caenorhabditis elegans.
   4390..4425    +  CDS            rop (fragment): Rop protein, which maintains plasmids at low copy number; rop
   4527..4626    +  misc_feature   bom (fragment): basis of mobility region from pBR322
   4728..4832    +  promoter       AmpR promoter: bla
   4833..5693    +  CDS            AmpR: β-lactamase; bla; confers resistance to ampicillin, carbenicillin, and related antibiotics
   5864..6452    +  rep_origin     ori: high-copy-number ColE1/pMB1/pBR322/pUC origin of replication
   6635..6727    +  CDS            lacI (fragment): lac repressor; lacI; The lac repressor binds to the lac operator to inhibit transcription in E. coli. This inhibition can be relieved by adding lactose or isopropyl-β-D-thiogalactopyranoside (IPTG).
   6740..6761    +  protein_bind   CAP binding site: CAP binding activates transcription in the presence of cAMP. E. coli catabolite activator protein
   6776..6806    +  promoter       lac promoter: promoter for the E. coli lac operon
   6814..6830    +  protein_bind   lac operator: The lac repressor binds to the lac operator to inhibit transcription in E. coli. This inhibition can be relieved by adding lactose or isopropyl-β-D-thiogalactopyranoside (IPTG). lac repressor encoded by lacI
