[The description below was written by a language model from this plasmid's Addgene catalogue record and pLannotate feature annotations shown in this document.]
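Description:
pSF11-wElectra2 is a C. elegans expression plasmid built on the pSF11 backbone, carrying a worm codon-optimized coding sequence for the blue fluorescent protein Electra2. The catalogue lists a total size of about 6.9 kb, with an insert of roughly 0.8 kb introduced by Gibson assembly into a backbone of about 6.1 kb. The sequenced record is slightly shorter than the listed total. In bacteria the plasmid is maintained through a high-copy ColE1/pUC-type origin and selected with ampicillin via a β-lactamase gene driven by its own promoter. Remnants of standard cloning-vector sequence (lac promoter and operator, CAP binding site, and fragments of lacI, rop, bom and a pUC multiple cloning site) are also detected but have no evident role in worm expression.

According to the record, Electra2 is expressed from the tag-168 promoter, which is generally used as a pan-neuronal driver in C. elegans. This promoter is not labelled in the automated feature table, and it presumably occupies the largely unannotated region upstream of the fluorescent protein coding sequence. The single full-length fluorescent protein open reading frame, about 760 bp, is annotated as mRuby3. This most likely reflects sequence similarity between Electra2 and that family of Entacmaea quadricolor-derived proteins rather than a separate red reporter, since its position and length match the catalogued insert. The very short matches to a C. elegans U6 promoter and yeast CEN4 are likely chance hits, and the record does not state what the aex-5 fragment downstream of the coding sequence represents. The 3′ UTR is not stated. The plasmid is intended for expressing and evaluating Electra2 as a blue fluorescent marker in living worms.
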