Addgene plasmid #184933: pSF11-wElectra2
Purpose: Codon optimized blue fluorescent protein Electra2 in C.elegans expresison plasmid
Depositing lab: Kiryl Piatkevich. Depositing organization: Westlake University. Publication: Dual-expression system for blue fluorescent protein optimization. Papadaki S, Wang X, Wang Y, Zhang H, Jia S, Liu S, Yang M, Zhang D, Jia JM, Koster RW, Namikawa K, Piatkevich KD. Sci Rep. 2022 Jun 17;12(1):10190. doi: 10.1038/s41598-022-13214-0. PubMed 35715437.
Backbone
  Vector backbone: pSF11
  Backbone size w/o insert (bp): 6078
  Total vector size (bp): 6859
  Vector type: Worm Expression
Growth in bacteria
  Bacterial resistance: Ampicillin, 100 μg/mL
  Growth temperature: 37°C
  Growth strain: DH5alpha
  Copy number: High Copy
Gene/Insert
  Gene/Insert name: Electra2
  Species: C. elegans (nematode)
  Insert size (bp): 781
  Promoter: tag-168
  Cloning method: Gibson Cloning
  Sequencing primers: 5′ ggacccttggctagcgtcgacggtaCCaaaaATGGTTTCCAAGGGAGAGG; 3′ gacagcggccgatgcgGAGCTCTTACTTGAAAAGCTCATCCATTCC
Terms and licenses: Academic/Nonprofit Terms; Industry Terms: Not Available to Industry
How to cite: pSF11-wElectra2 was a gift from Kiryl Piatkevich (Addgene plasmid # 184933 ; http://n2t.net/addgene:184933 ; RRID:Addgene_184933)
